Addgene plasmid #52115: pMSCV-IRES-Blue FP
Purpose: (Empty Backbone) a bicistronic IRES-Blue FP containing retroviral vector
Depositing lab: Dario Vignali. Depositing organization: St. Jude Children's Research Hospital.
Backbone
  Vector backbone: MSCV IRES GFP
  Modifications to backbone: expanded MCS and switched FP
  Vector type: Mammalian Expression, Retroviral
  Tag / fusion protein: IRES-Blue FP (C terminal on backbone)
Growth in bacteria
  Bacterial resistance: Ampicillin, 100 μg/mL
  Growth temperature: 37°C
  Growth strain: Stbl3
  Copy number: High Copy
Gene/Insert
  Cloning method: Restriction Enzyme
  Sequencing primers: 5′ pLXSN_5_primer
Terms and licenses: Academic/Nonprofit Terms; Industry Terms: Not Available to Industry
Depositor comments: The FP can be removed with Nco1-Not1 digest. The Multicloning site reads EcoR1-BglII-SnaB1-BamH1-Mfe1-Xho1. These are unique. The Nhe1 site is not unique.
How to cite: pMSCV-IRES-Blue FP was a gift from Dario Vignali (Addgene plasmid # 52115 ; http://n2t.net/addgene:52115 ; RRID:Addgene_52115)
