[The description below was written by a language model from this plasmid's Addgene catalogue record and pLannotate feature annotations shown in this document.]
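Description:
pMSCV-IRES-Blue FP is an empty retroviral backbone for bicistronic mammalian expression, derived from MSCV IRES GFP by expanding the multiple cloning site and swapping the fluorescent protein. The 6.5 kb plasmid is propagated in E. coli through a high-copy ColE1/pUC-type origin and selected with ampicillin via the β-lactamase gene and its bla promoter. The remaining bacterial features in the annotation (lac promoter/operator, and fragments of lacI, lacZα, rop, bom and the tetracycline resistance gene) appear to be non-functional remnants of earlier cloning vectors, as does a short env fragment just upstream of the 5' LTR.

The retroviral cassette is bounded by 5' and 3' long terminal repeats of murine embryonic stem cell virus. The 5' LTR drives transcription of the genomic RNA. It is followed by the MESV Ψ packaging signal and a truncated gag segment lacking its start codon, which extends the packaging region and promotes efficient encapsidation without producing Gag protein. Because gag, pol and env functions are absent, they must be supplied in trans by a packaging system. Downstream lies the cloning site, described by the depositor as unique EcoRI, BglII, SnaBI, BamHI, MfeI and XhoI sites, followed by the EMCV internal ribosome entry site and a blue fluorescent protein annotated as codon-optimized EBFP2.

A gene inserted in the cloning site is translated cap-dependently, while the IRES directs translation of the blue reporter from the same LTR-driven transcript. Blue fluorescence therefore marks transduced cells expressing the insert and allows them to be tracked or sorted. The depositor notes that the reporter can be excised with NcoI and NotI, which allows exchange for another marker.
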