Features (pLannotate 1.2.2; 19 found; start..end, strand, type, name):
      1..517     +  LTR            5' LTR: 5' long terminal repeat from murine embryonic stem cell virus
    581..922     +  misc_feature   MESV Ψ: packaging signal of murine embryonic stem cell virus
    989..1405    +  CDS            gag (truncated): truncated Moloney murine leukemia virus (MMLV) gag gene lacking the start codon
   1463..2023    +  misc_feature   IRES: internal ribosome entry site (IRES) of the encephalomyocarditis virus (EMCV)
   2026..2745    +  CDS            EBFP2: enhanced blue variant of GFP (Ai et al., 2007) mammalian codon-optimized
   2756..2786    +  misc_feature   MCS (fragment): pUC18/19 multiple cloning site
   2906..3420    +  LTR            3' LTR: 3' long terminal repeat from murine embryonic stem cell virus
   3582..3598    -  protein_bind   lac operator: The lac repressor binds to the lac operator to inhibit transcription in E. coli. This inhibition can be relieved by adding lactose or isopropyl-β-D-thiogalactopyranoside (IPTG). lac repressor encoded by lacI
   3606..3636    -  promoter       lac promoter: promoter for the E. coli lac operon
   3651..3672    -  protein_bind   CAP binding site: CAP binding activates transcription in the presence of cAMP. E. coli catabolite activator protein
   3685..3777    -  CDS            lacI (fragment): lac repressor; lacI; The lac repressor binds to the lac operator to inhibit transcription in E. coli. This inhibition can be relieved by adding lactose or isopropyl-β-D-thiogalactopyranoside (IPTG).
   3960..4548    -  rep_origin     ori: high-copy-number ColE1/pMB1/pBR322/pUC origin of replication
   4719..5579    -  CDS            AmpR: β-lactamase; bla; confers resistance to ampicillin, carbenicillin, and related antibiotics
   5580..5684    -  promoter       AmpR promoter: bla
   5779..5814    +  CDS            rop (fragment): Rop protein, which maintains plasmids at low copy number; rop
   5916..6015    +  misc_feature   bom (fragment): basis of mobility region from pBR322
   6021..6170    -  CDS            lacZα (fragment): LacZα fragment of β-galactosidase; lacZ fragment
   6170..6371    -  CDS            TcR (fragment): tetracycline efflux protein; tet; confers resistance to tetracycline
   6372..6470    +  CDS            env (fragment): murine leukemia virus gPr80 envelope polyprotein precursor; env; proteolytically cleaved into gp70SU and p15TM subunits
>Addgene plasmid #52115 | pMSCV-IRES-Blue FP | addgene full sequence | sequence record 351562 | Addgene NGS Result
AATGAAAGACCCCACCTGTAGGTTTGGCAAGCTAGCTTAAGTAACGCCATTTTGCAAGGCATGGAAAATA
CATAACTGAGAATAGAGAAGTTCAGATCAAGGTTAGGAACAGAGAGACAGCAGAATATGGGCCAAACAGG
ATATCTGTGGTAAGCAGTTCCTGCCCCGGCTCAGGGCCAAGAACAGATGGTCCCCAGATGCGGTCCCGCC
CTCAGCAGTTTCTAGAGAACCATCAGATGTTTCCAGGGTGCCCCAAGGACCTGAAATGACCCTGTGCCTT
ATTTGAACTAACCAATCAGTTCGCTTCTCGCTTCTGTTCGCGCGCTTCTGCTCCCCGAGCTCAATAAAAG
AGCCCACAACCCCTCACTCGGCGCGCCAGTCCTCCGATAGACTGCGTCGCCCGGGTACCCGTATTCCCAA
TAAAGCCTCTTGCTGTTTGCATCCGAATCGTGGACTCGCTGATCCTTGGGAGGGTCTCCTCAGATTGATT
GACTGCCCACCTCGGGGGTCTTTCATTTGGAGGTTCCACCGAGATTTGGAGACCCCTGCCCAGGGACCAC
CGACCCCCCCGCCGGGAGGTAAGCTGGCCAGCGGTCGTTTCGTGTCTGTCTCTGTCTTTGTGCGTGTTTG
TGCCGGCATCTAATGTTTGCGCCTGCGTCTGTACTAGTTAGCTAACTAGCTCTGTATCTGGCGGACCCGT
GGTGGAACTGACGAGTTCTGAACACCCGGCCGCAACCCTGGGAGACGTCCCAGGGACTTTGGGGGCCGTT
TTTGTGGCCCGACCTGAGGAAGGGAGTCGATGTGGAATCCGACCCCGTCAGGATATGTGGTTCTGGTAGG
AGACGAGAACCTAAAACAGTTCCCGCCTCCGTCTGAATTTTTGCTTTCGGTTTGGAACCGAAGCCGCGCG
TCTTGTCTGCTGCAGCGCTGCAGCATCGTTCTGTGTTGTCTCTGTCTGACTGTGTTTCTGTATTTGTCTG
AAAATTAGGGCCAGACTGTTACCACTCCCTTAAGTTTGACCTTAGGTCACTGGAAAGATGTCGAGCGGAT
CGCTCACAACCAGTCGGTAGATGTCAAGAAGAGACGTTGGGTTACCTTCTGCTCTGCAGAATGGCCAACC
TTTAACGTCGGATGGCCGCGAGACGGCACCTTTAACCGAGACCTCATCACCCAGGTTAAGATCAAGGTCT
TTTCACCTGGCCCGCATGGACACCCAGACCAGGTCCCCTACATCGTGACCTGGGAAGCCTTGGCTTTTGA
CCCCCCTCCCTGGGTCAAGCCCTTTGTACACCCTAAGCCTCCGCCTCCTCTTCCTCCATCCGCCCCGTCT
CTCCCCCTTGAACCTCCTCGTTCGACCCCGCCTCGATCCTCCCTTTATCCAGCCCTCACTCCTTCTCTAG
GCGCCGGAATTCAGATCTTACGTAGCTAGCGGATCCCAATTGCTCGAGCGGGATCAATTCCGCCCCCCCC
CTAACGTTACTGGCCGAAGCCGCTTGGAATAAGGCCGGTGTGCGTTTGTCTATATGTTATTTTCCACCAT
ATTGCCGTCTTTTGGCAATGTGAGGGCCCGGAAACCTGGCCCTGTCTTCTTGACGAGCATTCCTAGGGGT
CTTTCCCCTCTCGCCAAAGGAATGCAAGGTCTGTTGAATGTCGTGAAGGAAGCAGTTCCTCTGGAAGCTT
CTTGAAGACAAACAACGTCTGTAGCGACCCTTTGCAGGCAGCGGAACCCCCCACCTGGCGACAGGTGCCT
CTGCGGCCAAAAGCCACGTGTATAAGATACACCTGCAAAGGCGGCACAACCCCAGTGCCACGTTGTGAGT
TGGATAGTTGTGGAAAGAGTCAAATGGCTCTCCTCAAGCGTATTCAACAAGGGGCTGAAGGATGCCCAGA
AGGTACCCCATTGTATGGGATCTGATCTGGGGCCTCGGTGCACATGCTTTACATGTGTTTAGTCGAGGTT
AAAAAAACGTCTAGGCCCCCCGAACCACGGGGACGTGGTTTTCCTTTGAAAAACACGATAATACCATGGT
GAGCAAGGGCGAGGAGCTGTTCACCGGGGTGGTGCCCATCCTGGTCGAGCTGGACGGCGACGTAAACGGC
CACAAGTTCAGCGTGAGGGGCGAGGGCGAGGGCGATGCCACCAACGGCAAGCTGACCCTGAAGTTCATCT
GCACCACCGGCAAGCTGCCCGTGCCCTGGCCCACCCTCGTGACCACCCTGAGCCACGGCGTGCAGTGCTT
CGCCCGCTACCCCGACCACATGAAGCAGCACGACTTCTTCAAGTCCGCCATGCCCGAAGGCTACGTCCAG
GAGCGCACCATCTTCTTCAAGGACGACGGCACCTACAAGACCCGCGCCGAGGTGAAGTTCGAGGGCGACA
CCCTGGTGAACCGCATCGAGCTGAAGGGCGTCGACTTCAAGGAGGACGGCAACATCCTGGGGCACAAGCT
GGAGTACAACTTCAACAGCCACAACATCTATATCATGGCCGTCAAGCAGAAGAACGGCATCAAGGTGAAC
TTCAAGATCCGCCACAACGTGGAGGACGGCAGCGTGCAGCTCGCCGACCACTACCAGCAGAACACCCCCA
TCGGCGACGGCCCCGTGCTGCTGCCCGACAGCCACTACCTGAGCACCCAGTCCGTGCTGAGCAAAGACCC
CAACGAGAAGCGCGATCACATGGTCCTGCTGGAGTTCCGCACCGCCGCCGGGATCACTCTCGGCATGGAC
GAGCTGTACAAGTAAGCGGCCGCGACTCTAGAGTCGACCTGCAGGCATGCAAGCTTCAGGTAGCCGGCTA
ACGTTAACAACCGGTACCTCTAGAACTATAGCTAGCATGCGCAAATTTAAAGCGCTGATATCGATAAAAT
AAAAGATTTTATTTAGTCTCCAGAAAAAGGGGGGAATGAAAGACCCCACCTGTAGGTTTGGCAAGCTAGC
TTAAGTAACGCCATTTTGCAAGGCATGGAAAATACATAACTGAGAATAGAGAAGTTCAGATCAAGGTTAG
GAACAGAGAGACAGCAGAATATGGGCCAAACAGGATATCTGTGGTAAGCAGTTCCTGCCCCGGCTCAGGG
CCAAGAACAGATGGTCCCCAGATGCGGTCCCGCCCTCAGCAGTTTCTAGAGAACCATCAGATGTTTCCAG
GGTGCCCCAAGGACCTGAAATGACCCTGTGCCTTATTTGAACTAACCAATCAGTTCGCTTCTCGCTTCTG
TTCGCGCGCTTCTGCTCCCCGAGCTCAATAAAAGAGCCCACAACCCCTCACTCGGCGCGCCAGTCCTCCG
ATAGACTGCGTCGCCCGGGTACCCGTGTATCCAATAAACCCTCTTGCAGTTGCATCCGACTTGTGGTCTC
GCTGTTCCTTGGGAGGGTCTCCTCTGAGTGATTGACTACCCGTCAGCGGGGGTCTTTCATGGGTAACAGT
TTCTTGAAGTTGGAGAACAACATTCTGAGGGTAGGAGTCGAATATTAAGTAATCCTGACTCAATTAGCCA
CTGTTTTGAATCCACATACTCCAATACTCCTGAAATAGTTCATTATGGACAGCGCAGAAAGAGCTGGGGA
GAATTGTGAAATTGTTATCCGCTCACAATTCCACACAACATACGAGCCGGAAGCATAAAGTGTAAAGCCT
GGGGTGCCTAATGAGTGAGCTAACTCACATTAATTGCGTTGCGCTCACTGCCCGCTTTCCAGTCGGGAAA
CCTGTCGTGCCAGCTGCATTAATGAATCGGCCAACGCGCGGGGAGAGGCGGTTTGCGTATTGGGCGCTCT
TCCGCTTCCTCGCTCACTGACTCGCTGCGCTCGGTCGTTCGGCTGCGGCGAGCGGTATCAGCTCACTCAA
AGGCGGTAATACGGTTATCCACAGAATCAGGGGATAACGCAGGAAAGAACATGTGAGCAAAAGGCCAGCA
AAAGGCCAGGAACCGTAAAAAGGCCGCGTTGCTGGCGTTTTTCCATAGGCTCCGCCCCCCTGACGAGCAT
CACAAAAATCGACGCTCAAGTCAGAGGTGGCGAAACCCGACAGGACTATAAAGATACCAGGCGTTTCCCC
CTGGAAGCTCCCTCGTGCGCTCTCCTGTTCCGACCCTGCCGCTTACCGGATACCTGTCCGCCTTTCTCCC
TTCGGGAAGCGTGGCGCTTTCTCATAGCTCACGCTGTAGGTATCTCAGTTCGGTGTAGGTCGTTCGCTCC
AAGCTGGGCTGTGTGCACGAACCCCCCGTTCAGCCCGACCGCTGCGCCTTATCCGGTAACTATCGTCTTG
AGTCCAACCCGGTAAGACACGACTTATCGCCACTGGCAGCAGCCACTGGTAACAGGATTAGCAGAGCGAG
GTATGTAGGCGGTGCTACAGAGTTCTTGAAGTGGTGGCCTAACTACGGCTACACTAGAAGAACAGTATTT
GGTATCTGCGCTCTGCTGAAGCCAGTTACCTTCGGAAAAAGAGTTGGTAGCTCTTGATCCGGCAAACAAA
CCACCGCTGGTAGCGGTGGTTTTTTTGTTTGCAAGCAGCAGATTACGCGCAGAAAAAAAGGATCTCAAGA
AGATCCTTTGATCTTTTCTACGGGGTCTGACGCTCAGTGGAACGAAAACTCACGTTAAGGGATTTTGGTC
ATGAGATTATCAAAAAGGATCTTCACCTAGATCCTTTTAAATTAAAAATGAAGTTTTAAATCAATCTAAA
GTATATATGAGTAAACTTGGTCTGACAGTTACCAATGCTTAATCAGTGAGGCACCTATCTCAGCGATCTG
TCTATTTCGTTCATCCATAGTTGCCTGACTCCCCGTCGTGTAGATAACTACGATACGGGAGGGCTTACCA
TCTGGCCCCAGTGCTGCAATGATACCGCGAGACCCACGCTCACCGGCTCCAGATTTATCAGCAATAAACC
AGCCAGCCGGAAGGGCCGAGCGCAGAAGTGGTCCTGCAACTTTATCCGCCTCCATCCAGTCTATTAATTG
TTGCCGGGAAGCTAGAGTAAGTAGTTCGCCAGTTAATAGTTTGCGCAACGTTGTTGCCATTGCTACAGGC
ATCGTGGTGTCACGCTCGTCGTTTGGTATGGCTTCATTCAGCTCCGGTTCCCAACGATCAAGGCGAGTTA
CATGATCCCCCATGTTGTGCAAAAAAGCGGTTAGCTCCTTCGGTCCTCCGATCGTTGTCAGAAGTAAGTT
GGCCGCAGTGTTATCACTCATGGTTATGGCAGCACTGCATAATTCTCTTACTGTCATGCCATCCGTAAGA
TGCTTTTCTGTGACTGGTGAGTACTCAACCAAGTCATTCTGAGAATAGTGTATGCGGCGACCGAGTTGCT
CTTGCCCGGCGTCAATACGGGATAATACCGCGCCACATAGCAGAACTTTAAAAGTGCTCATCATTGGAAA
ACGTTCTTCGGGGCGAAAACTCTCAAGGATCTTACCGCTGTTGAGATCCAGTTCGATGTAACCCACTCGT
GCACCCAACTGATCTTCAGCATCTTTTACTTTCACCAGCGTTTCTGGGTGAGCAAAAACAGGAAGGCAAA
ATGCCGCAAAAAAGGGAATAAGGGCGACACGGAAATGTTGAATACTCATACTCTTCCTTTTTCAATATTA
TTGAAGCATTTATCAGGGTTATTGTCTCATGAGCGGATACATATTTGAATGTATTTAGAAAAATAAACAA
ATAGGGGTTCCGCGCACATTTCCCCGAAAAGTGCCACCTGACGTCTAAGAAACCATTATTATCATGACAT
TAACCTATAAAAATAGGCGTATCACGAGGCCCTTTCGTCTCGCGCGTTTCGGTGATGACGGTGAAAACCT
CTGACACATGCAGCTCCCGGAGACGGTCACAGCTTGTCTGTAAGCGGATGCCGGGAGCAGACAAGCCCGT
CAGGGCGCGTCAGCGGGTGTTGGCGGGTGTCGGGGCTGGCTTAACTATGCGGCATCAGAGCAGATTGTAC
TGAGAGTGCACCATATGCGGTGTGAAATACCGCACAGATGCGTAAGGAGAAAATACCGCATCAGGCGCCA
TTCGCCATTCAGGCTGCGCAACTGTTGGGAAGGGCGATCGGTGCGGGCCTCTTCGCTATTACGCCAGCTG
GCGAAAGGGGGATGTGCTGCAAGGCGATTAAGTTGGGTAACGCCAGGGTTTTCCCAGTCACGACGTTGTA
AAACGACGGCGCAAGGAATGGTGCATGCAAGGAGATGGCGCCCAACAGTCCCCCGGCCACGGGGCCTGCC
ACCATACCCACGCCGAAACAAGCGCTCATGAGCCCGAAGTGGCGAGCCCGATCTTCCCCATCGGTGATGT
CGGCGATATAGGCGCCAGCAACCGCACCTGTGGCGCCGGTGATGCCGGCCACGATGCGTCCGGCGTAGAG
GCGATTAGTCCAATTTGTTAAAGACAGGATATCAGTGGTCCAGGCTCTAGTTTTGACTCAACAATATCAC
CAGCTGAAGCCTATAGAGTACGAGCCATAGATAAAATAAAAGATTTTATTTAGTCTCCAGAAAAAGGGGG
G
